>Addgene plasmid #195767 | pENTR223-BNLF2a | addgene full sequence | sequence record 385971 | Addgene Partial NGS Result
CTTTCCTGCGTTATCCCCTGATTCTGTGGATAACCGTATTACCGCCTTTGAGTGAGCTGATACCGCTCGC
CGCAGCCGAACGACCGAGCGCAGCGAGTCAGTGAGCGAGGAAGCGGAAGAGCGCCCAATACGCAAACCGC
CTCTCCCCGCGCGTTGGCCGATTCATTAATGCAGCTGGCACGACAGGTTTCCCGACTGGAAAGCGGGCAG
TGAGCGCAACGCAATTAATACGCGTACCGCTAGCCAGGAAGAGTTTGTAGAAACGCAAAAAGGCCATCCG
TCAGGATGGCCTTCTGCTTAGTTTGATGCCTGGCAGTTTATGGCGGGCGTCCTGCCCGCCACCCTCCGGG
CCGTTGCTTCACAACGTTCAAATCCGCTCCCGGCGGATTTGTCCTACTCAGGAGAGCGTTCACCGACAAA
CAACAGATAAAACGAAAGGCCCAGTCTTCCGACTGAGCCTTTCGTTTTATTTGATGCCTGGCAGTTCCCT
ACTCTCGCGTTAACGCTAGCATGGATGTTTTCCCAGTCACGACGTTGTAAAACGACGGCCAGTCTTAAGC
TCGGGCCCCAAATAATGATTTTATTTTGACTGATAGTGACCTGTTCGTTGCAACAAATTGATGAGCAATG
CTTTTTTATAATGCCAACTTTGTACGAAAAAGTTGGCATGGTACACGTCCTGGAGCGTGCTTTGCTAGAG
CAGCAGTCCTCTGCCTGCGGCCTGCCCGGCTCTTCTACGGAGACCAGGCCTAGCCACCCCTGCCCCGAGG
ACCCAGACGTCAGCAGACTAAGACTACTCCTGGTGGTACTCTGTGTCCTGTTTGGACTTTTATGCCTGCT
CCTCATCCCAACTTTCTTGTACAAAGTTGGCATTATAAGAAAGCATTGCTTATCAATTTGTTGCAACGAA
CAGGTCACTATCAGTCAAAATAAAATCATTATTTGCCATCCAGCTGATATCCCCTATAGTGAGTCGTATT
ACATGGTCATAGCTGTTTCCTGGCAGCTCTGGCCCGTGTCTCAAAATCTCTGATGTTACATTGCACAAGA
TAAAAATATATCATCATGCCTCCTCTAGACCAGCCAGGACAGAAATGCCTCGACTTCGCTGCTACCCAAG
GTTGCCGGGTGACGCACACCGTGGAAACGGATGAAGGCACGAACCCAGTGGACATAAGCCTGTTCGGTTC
GTAAGCTGTAATGCAAGTAGCGTATGCGCTCACGCAACTGGTCCAGAACCTTGACCGAACGCAGCGGTGG
TAACGGCGCAGTGGCGGTTTTCATGGCTTGTTATGACTGTTTTTTTGGGGTACAGTCTATGCCTCGGGCA
TCCAAGCAGCAAGCGCGTTACGCCGTGGGTCGATGTTTGATGTTATGGAGCAGCAACGATGTTACGCAGC
AGGGCAGTCGCCCTAAAACAAAGTTAAACATTATGAGGGAAGCGGTGATCGCCGAAGTATCGACTCAACT
ATCAGAGGTAGTTGGCGTCATCGAGCGCCATCTCGAACCGACGTTGCTGGCCGTACATTTGTACGGCTCC
GCAGTGGATGGCGGCCTGAAGCCACACAGTGATATTGATTTGCTGGTTACGGTGACCGTAAGGCTTGATG
AAACAACGCGGCGAGCTTTGATCAACGACCTTTTGGAAACTTCGGCTTCCCCTGGAGAGAGCGAGATTCT
CCGCGCTGTAGAAGTCACCATTGTTGTGCACGACGACATCATTCCGTGGCGTTATCCAGCTAAGCGCGAA
CTGCAATTTGGAGAATGGCAGCGCAATGACATTCTTGCAGGTATCTTCGAGCCAGCCACGATCGACATTG
ATCTGGCTATCTTGCTGACAAAAGCAAGAGAACATAGCGTTGCCTTGGTAGGTCCAGCGGCGGAGGAACT
CTTTGATCCGGTTCCTGAACAGGATCTATTTGAGGCGCTAAATGAAACCTTAACGCTATGGAACTCGCCG
CCCGACTGGGCTGGCGATGAGCGAAATGTAGTGCTTACGTTGTCCCGCATTTGGTACAGCGCAGTAACCG
GCAAAATCGCGCCGAAGGATGTCGCTGCCGACTGGGCAATGGAGCGCCTGCCGGCCCAGTATCAGCCCGT
CATACTTGAAGCTAGACAGGCTTATCTTGGACAAGAAGAAGATCGCTTGGCCTCGCGCGCAGATCAGTTG
GAAGAATTTGTCCACTACGTGAAAGGCGAGATCACCAAGGTAGTCGGCAAATAACCCTCGAGCCACCCAT
GACCAAAATCCCTTAACGTGAGTTACGCGTCGTTCCACTGAGCGTCAGACCCCGTAGAAAAGATCAAAGG
ATCTTCTTGAGATCCTTTTTTTCTGCGCGTAATCTGCTGCTTGCAAACAAAAAAACCACCGCTACCAGCG
GTGGTTTGTTTGCCGGATCAAGAGCTACCAACTCTTTTTCCGAAGGTAACTGGCTTCAGCAGAGCGCAGA
TACCAAATACTGTTCTTCTAGTGTAGCCGTAGTTAGGCCACCACTTCAAGAACTCTGTAGCACCGCCTAC
ATACCTCGCTCTGCTAATCCTGTTACCAGTGGCTGCTGCCAGTGGCGATAAGTCGTGTCTTACCGGGTTG
GACTCAAGACGATAGTTACCGGATAAGGCGCAGCGGTCGGGCTGAACGGGGGGTTCGTGCACACAGCCCA
GCTTGGAGCGAACGACCTACACCGAACTGAGATACCTACAGCGTGAGCTATGAGAAAGCGCCACGCTTCC
CGAAGGGAGAAAGGCGGACAGGTATCCGGTAAGCGGCAGGGTCGGAACAGGAGAGCGCACGAGGGAGCTT
CCAGGGGGAAACGCCTGGTATCTTTATAGTCCTGTCGGGTTTCGCCACCTCTGACTTGAGCGTCGATTTT
TGTGATGCTCGTCAGGGGGGCGGAGCCTATGGAAAAACGCCAGCAACGCGGCCTTTTTACGGTTCCTGGC
CTTTTGCTGGCCTTTTGCTCACATGTT
Features (pLannotate 1.2.2; 12 found; start..end, strand, type, name):
    121..213     +  CDS            lacI (fragment): lac repressor; lacI; The lac repressor binds to the lac operator to inhibit transcription in E. coli. This inhibition can be relieved by adding lactose or isopropyl-β-D-thiogalactopyranoside (IPTG).
    268..295     -  terminator     rrnB T2 terminator: transcription terminator T2 from the E. coli rrnB gene
    427..470     +  terminator     rrnB T1 terminator: Escherichia coli rrnB; transcription terminator T1 from the E. coli rrnB gene
    517..553     -  CDS            lacZα (fragment): LacZα fragment of β-galactosidase; lacZ fragment
    570..665     +  protein_bind   attL6: mutant version of attL; recombination site for the Gateway® LR reaction LR Clonase™
    668..847     +  CDS            BNL2A_EBVB9: Experimental evidence at protein level: Swiss-Prot protein existence level 1. Participates in viral evasion from HLA class I-restricted T- cell immunity. Associates with host TAP1 and TAP2 and prevents TAP- mediated peptide transport and subsequent loading. From Epstein-Barr virus (strain B95-8) (HHV-4) (Human herpesvirus 4).
    847..945     -  protein_bind   attL2: mutant version of attL; recombination site for the Gateway® LR reaction LR Clonase™
    963..981     -  promoter       T7 promoter: promoter for bacteriophage T7 RNA polymerase
   1171..1194    +  promoter       Pc promoter (fragment): intI1 (promoter lies within the coding sequence); class 1 integron promoter
   1370..1426    +  CDS            GmR (fragment): gentamycin acetyltransferase; aacC1; confers resistance to gentamycin
   1433..2224    +  CDS            SmR: aminoglycoside adenylyltransferase (Murphy, 1985); aadA; confers resistance to spectinomycin and streptomycin
   2317..2905    +  rep_origin     ori: high-copy-number ColE1/pMB1/pBR322/pUC origin of replication
