[The description below was written by a language model from this plasmid's Addgene catalogue record and pLannotate feature annotations shown in this document.]
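Description:
pENTR223-BNLF2a is a Gateway entry clone built on the pENTR223.1 backbone, carrying the BNLF2a open reading frame of Epstein-Barr virus. It is a small bacterial plasmid intended purely as a shuttle for recombinational cloning, not as an expression vector in its own right. It is propagated in E. coli at high copy number from a ColE1/pUC-type origin. Selection is with spectinomycin, conferred by the aadA aminoglycoside adenylyltransferase (SmR), which lies downstream of a fragment of a class 1 integron Pc promoter and a remnant of a gentamicin resistance gene.

The annotated sequence (about 3 kb, labelled as a partial NGS result) shows a 180 bp coding region matching BNLF2a of the B95-8 strain. This small viral protein associates with the host TAP1/TAP2 peptide transporter and blocks peptide loading onto HLA class I, contributing to evasion of T-cell immunity. The ORF is flanked by attL-type recombination sites, annotated as attL6 upstream and attL2 downstream. These allow LR Clonase-mediated transfer of the insert, in a defined orientation, into any compatible destination vector. The rrnB T1 and T2 terminators sit upstream of the cassette and insulate it from read-through transcription, and a T7 promoter lies just beyond the attL2 site, pointing back toward the insert. Short lacI and lacZα fragments are backbone remnants with no evident function.

No eukaryotic promoter, tag or reporter is present, so expression context depends on the destination vector chosen. The clone belongs to an Epstein-Barr virus ORF collection used for mapping virus–virus and virus–human protein interactions.
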