Addgene plasmid #195767: pENTR223-BNLF2a
Purpose: Gateway Entry Clone of Epstein-Barr virus BNLF2a
Depositing lab: Eric Johannsen. Depositing organization: Brigham and Women's Hospital. Publication: Epstein-Barr virus and virus human protein interaction maps. Calderwood MA, Venkatesan K, Xing L, Chase MR, Vazquez A, Holthaus AM, Ewence AE, Li N, Hirozane-Kishikawa T, Hill DE, Vidal M, Kieff E, Johannsen E. Proc Natl Acad Sci U S A. 2007 May 1;104(18):7606-11. doi: 10.1073/pnas.0702332104. Epub 2007 Apr 19. PubMed 17446270.
Backbone
  Vector backbone: pENTR223.1
  Backbone manufacturer: Invitrogen
  Backbone size w/o insert (bp): 2875
  Vector type: Gateway Entry Vector
Growth in bacteria
  Bacterial resistance: Spectinomycin, 50 μg/mL
  Growth temperature: 37°C
  Growth strain: DH5alpha
  Copy number: High Copy
Gene/Insert
  Gene/Insert name: BNLF2a
  Species: Epstein-Barr virus
  Entrez Gene: BNLF2a (a.k.a. HHV4_BNLF2a)
  Cloning method: Gateway Cloning
Terms and licenses: Academic/Nonprofit Terms; Industry Terms: Not Available to Industry
How to cite: pENTR223-BNLF2a was a gift from Eric Johannsen (Addgene plasmid # 195767 ; http://n2t.net/addgene:195767 ; RRID:Addgene_195767)
